>Addgene plasmid #172395 | pLL3.7-CAG-hMGT-Ef1a-puro | addgene full sequence | sequence record 338523 | Addgene NGS Result
TTAATTAACCATCGATACCGCCATGGGGAGAAAAAAGATTCAGATTACGAGGATTATGGATGAACGTAAC
AGACAGGTGACATTTACAAAGAGGAAATTTGGGTTGATGAAGAAGGCTTATGAGCTGAGCGTGCTGTGTG
ACTGTGAGATTGCGCTGATCATCTTCAACAGCACCAACAAGCTGTTCCAGTATGCCAGCACCGACATGGA
CAAAGTGCTTCTCAAGTACACGGAGTACAACGAGCCGCATGAGAGCCGGACAAACTCAGACATCGTGGAG
GCATTGAACAAGAAAGAAAACAAAGGCTGTGAAAGCCCCGATCCCGACTCCTCTTATGCACTCACCCCAC
GCACTGAAGAAAAATACAAAAAAATTAATGAAGAATTTGATAATATGATCAAGAGTCATAAAATTCCTGC
TGTTCCACCTCCCAACTTCGAGATGCCAGTCTCCATCCCAGTGTCCAGCCACAACAGTTTGGTGTACAGC
AACCCTGTCAGCTCACTGGGAAACCCCAACCTATTGCCACTGGCTCACCCTTCTCTGCAGAGGAATAGTA
TGTCTCCTGGTGTAACACATCGACCTCCAAGTGCAGGTAACACAGGTGGTCTGATGGGTGGAGACCTCAC
GTCTGGTGCAGGCACCAGTGCAGGGAACGGGTATGGCAATCCCCGAAACTCACCAGGTCTGCTGGTCTCA
CCTGGTAACTTGAACAAGAATATGCAAGCAAAATCTCCTCCCCCAATGAATTTAGGAATGAATAACCGTA
AACCAGATCTCCGAGTTCTTATTCCACCAGGCAGCAAGAATACGATGCCATCAGTGAATCAAAGGATAAA
TAACTCCCAGTCGGCTCAGTCATTGGCTACCCCAGTGGTTTCCGTAGCAACTCCTACTTTACCAGGACAA
GGAATGGGAGGATATCCATCAGCCATTTCAACAACATATGGTACCGAGTACTCTCTGAGTAGTGCAGACC
TGTCATCTCTGTCTGGGTTTAACACCGCCAGCGCTCTTCACCTTGGTTCAGTAACTGGCTGGCAACAGCA
ACACCTACATAACATGCCACCATCTGCCCTCAGTCAGTTGGGAGCTTGCACTAGCACTCATTTATCTCAG
AGTTCAAATCTCTCCCTGCCTTCTACTCAAAGCCTCAACATCAAGTCAGAACCTGTTTCTCCTCCTAGAG
ACCGTACCACCACCCCTTCGAGATACCCACAACACACGCGCCACGAGGCGGGGAGATCTCCTGTTGACAG
CTTGAGCAGCTGTAGCAGTTCGTACGACGGGAGCGACCGAGAGGATCACCGGAACGAATTCCACTCCCCC
ATTGGACTCACCAGACCTTCGCCGGACGAAAGGGAAAGTCCCTCAGTCAAGCGCATGCGACTTTCTGAAG
GATGGGCAACAGCTAGCGGCAGCGGCGCCACAAACTTCTCTCTGCTAAAGCAAGCAGGTGATGTTGAAGA
AAACCCCGGGCCTACTAGTATGTATCAGAGCTTGGCCATGGCCGCCAACCACGGGCCGCCCCCCGGTGCC
TACGAGGCGGGCGGCCCCGGCGCCTTCATGCACGGCGCGGGCGCCGCGTCCTCGCCAGTCTACGTGCCCA
CACCGCGGGTGCCCTCCTCCGTGCTGGGCCTGTCCTACCTCCAGGGCGGAGGCGCGGGCTCTGCGTCCGG
AGGCGCCTCGGGCGGCAGCTCCGGTGGGGCCGCGTCTGGTGCGGGGCCCGGGACCCAGCAGGGCAGCCCG
GGATGGAGCCAGGCGGGAGCCGACGGAGCCGCTTACACCCCGCCGCCGGTGTCGCCGCGCTTCTCCTTCC
CGGGGACCACCGGGTCCCTGGCGGCCGCCGCCGCCGCTGCCGCGGCCCGGGAAGCTGCGGCCTACAGCAG
TGGCGGCGGAGCGGCGGGTGCGGGCCTGGCGGGCCGCGAGCAGTACGGGCGCGCCGGCTTCGCGGGCTCC
TACTCCAGCCCCTACCCGGCTTACATGGCCGACGTGGGCGCGTCCTGGGCCGCAGCCGCCGCCGCCTCCG
CCGGCCCCTTCGACAGCCCGGTCCTGCACAGCCTGCCCGGCCGGGCCAACCCGGCCGCCCGACACCCCAA
TCTCGATATGTTTGACGACTTCTCAGAAGGCAGAGAGTGTGTCAACTGTGGGGCTATGTCCACCCCGCTC
TGGAGGCGAGATGGGACGGGTCACTATCTGTGCAACGCCTGCGGCCTCTACCACAAGATGAACGGCATCA
ACCGGCCGCTCATCAAGCCTCAGCGCCGGCTGTCCGCCTCCCGCCGAGTGGGCCTCTCCTGTGCCAACTG
CCAGACCACCACCACCACGCTGTGGCGCCGCAATGCGGAGGGCGAGCCTGTGTGCAATGCCTGCGGCCTC
TACATGAAGCTCCACGGGGTCCCCAGGCCTCTTGCAATGCGGAAAGAGGGGATCCAAACCAGAAAACGGA
AGCCCAAGAACCTGAATAAATCTAAGACACCAGCAGCTCCTTCAGGCAGTGAGAGCCTTCCTCCCGCCAG
CGGTGCTTCCAGCAACTCCAGCAACGCCACCACCAGCAGCAGCGAGGAGATGCGTCCCATCAAGACGGAG
CCTGGCCTGTCATCTCACTACGGGCACAGCAGCTCCGTGTCCCAGACGTTCTCAGTCAGTGCGATGTCTG
GCCATGGGCCCTCCATCCACCCTGTCCTCTCGGCCCTGAAGCTCTCCCCACAAGGCTATGCGTCTCCCGT
CAGCCAGTCTCCACAGACCAGCTCCAAGCAGGACTCTTGGAACAGCCTGGTCTTGGCCGACAGTCACGGG
GACATAATCACTGCGAAGCTTGGCTCCGGCGAGGGCAGGGGAAGTCTTCTAACATGCGGGGACGTGGAGG
AAAATCCCGGCCCACTCGACATGGCCGACGCAGACGAGGGCTTTGGCCTGGCGCACACGCCTCTGGAGCC
TGACGCAAAAGACCTGCCCTGCGATTCGAAACCCGAGAGCGCGCTCGGGGCCCCCAGCAAGTCCCCGTCG
TCCCCGCAGGCCGCCTTCACCCAGCAGGGCATGGAGGGAATCAAAGTGTTTCTCCATGAAAGAGAACTGT
GGCTAAAATTCCACGAAGTGGGCACGGAAATGATCATAACCAAGGCTGGAAGGCGGATGTTTCCCAGTTA
CAAAGTGAAGGTGACGGGCCTTAATCCCAAAACGAAGTACATTCTTCTCATGGACATTGTACCTGCCGAC
GATCACAGATACAAATTCGCAGATAATAAATGGTCTGTGACGGGCAAAGCTGAGCCCGCCATGCCTGGCC
GCCTGTACGTGCACCCAGACTCCCCCGCCACCGGGGCGCATTGGATGAGGCAGCTCGTCTCCTTCCAGAA
ACTCAAGCTCACCAACAACCACCTGGACCCATTTGGGCATATTATTCTAAATTCCATGCACAAATACCAG
CCTAGATTACACATCGTGAAAGCGGATGAAAATAATGGATTTGGCTCAAAAAATACAGCGTTCTGCACTC
ACGTCTTTCCTGAGACTGCGTTTATAGCAGTGACTTCCTACCAGAACCACAAGATCACGCAATTAAAGAT
TGAGAATAATCCCTTTGCCAAAGGATTTCGGGGCAGTGATGACATGGAGCTGCACAGAATGTCAAGAATG
CAAAGTAAAGAATATCCCGTGGTCCCCAGGAGCACCGTGAGGCAAAAAGTGGCCTCCAACCACAGTCCTT
TCAGCAGCGAGTCTCGAGCTCTCTCCACCTCATCCAATTTGGGGTCCCAATACCAGTGTGAGAATGGTGT
TTCCGGCCCCTCCCAGGACCTCCTGCCTCCACCCAACCCATACCCACTGCCCCAGGAGCATAGCCAAATT
TACCATTGTACCAAGAGGAAAGAGGAAGAATGTTCCACCACAGACCATCCCTATAAGAAGCCCTACATGG
AGACATCACCCAGTGAAGAAGATTCCTTCTACCGCTCTAGCTATCCACAGCAGCAGGGCCTGGGTGCCTC
CTACAGGACAGAGTCGGCACAGCGGCAAGCTTGCATGTATGCCAGCTCTGCGCCCCCCAGCGAGCCTGTG
CCCAGCCTAGAGGACATCAGCTGCAACACGTGGCCAAGCATGCCTTCCTACAGCAGCTGCACCGTCACCA
CCGTGCAGCCCATGGACAGGCTACCCTACCAGCACTTCTCCGCTCACTTCACCTCGGGGCCCCTGGTCCC
TCGGCTGGCTGGCATGGCCAACCATGGCTCCCCACAGCTGGGAGAGGGAATGTTCCAGCACCAGACCTCC
GTGGCCCACCAGCCTGTGGTCAGGCAGTGTGGGCCTCAGACTGGCCTGCAGTCCCCTGGCACCCTTCAGC
CCCCTGAGTTCCTCTACTCTCATGGCGTGCCAAGGACTCTATCCCCTCATCAGTACCACTCTGTGCACGG
AGTTGGCATGGTGCCAGAGTGGAGCGACAATAGCTAATTAATTAAGGCCGGCCCTCGAGGTTGGCCGCGA
AGGATCTGCGATCGCTCCGGTGCCCGTCAGTGGGCAGAGCGCACATCGCCCACAGTCCCCGAGAAGTTGG
GGGGAGGGGTCGGCAATTGAACGGGTGCCTAGAGAAGGTGGCGCGGGGTAAACTGGGAAAGTGATGTCGT
GTACTGGCTCCGCCTTTTTCCCGAGGGTGGGGGAGAACCGTATATAAGTGCAGTAGTCGCCGTGAACGTT
CTTTTTCGCAACGGGTTTGCCGCCAGAACACAGCTGAAGCTTCGAGGGGCTCGCATCTCTCCTTCACGCG
CCCGCCGCCCTACCTGAGGCCGCCATCCACGCCGGTTGAGTCGCGTTCTGCCGCCTCCCGCCTGTGGTGC
CTCCTGAACTGCGTCCGCCGTCTAGGTAAGTTTAAAGCTCAGGTCGAGACCGGGCCTTTGTCCGGCGCTC
CCTTGGAGCCTACCTAGACTCAGCCGGCTCTCCACGCTTTGCCTGACCCTGCTTGCTCAACTCTACGTCT
TTGTTTCGTTTTCTGTTCTGCGCCGTTACAGATCCAAGCTGTGACCGGCGCCTACGCTAGATGACCGAGT
ACAAGCCCACGGTGCGCCTCGCCACCCGCGACGACGTCCCCAGGGCCGTACGCACCCTCGCCGCCGCGTT
CGCCGACTACCCCGCCACGCGCCACACCGTCGATCCGGACCGCCACATCGAGCGGGTCACCGAGCTGCAA
GAACTCTTCCTCACGCGCGTCGGGCTCGACATCGGCAAGGTGTGGGTCGCGGACGACGGCGCCGCGGTGG
CGGTCTGGACCACGCCGGAGAGCGTCGAAGCGGGGGCGGTGTTCGCCGAGATCGGCCCGCGCATGGCCGA
GTTGAGCGGTTCCCGGCTGGCCGCGCAGCAACAGATGGAAGGCCTCCTGGCGCCGCACCGGCCCAAGGAG
CCCGCGTGGTTCCTGGCCACCGTCGGCGTCTCGCCCGACCACCAGGGCAAGGGTCTGGGCAGCGCCGTCG
TGCTCCCCGGAGTGGAGGCGGCCGAGCGCGCCGGGGTGCCCGCCTTCCTGGAGACCTCCGCGCCCCGCAA
CCTCCCCTTCTACGAGCGGCTCGGCTTCACCGTCACCGCCGACGTCGAGGTGCCCGAAGGACCGCGCACC
TGGTGCATGACCCGCAAGCCCGGTGCCTGAGTCGACAATCAACCTCTGGATTACAAAATTTGTGAAAGAT
TGACTGGTATTCTTAACTATGTTGCTCCTTTTACGCTATGTGGATACGCTGCTTTAATGCCTTTGTATCA
TGCTATTGCTTCCCGTATGGCTTTCATTTTCTCCTCCTTGTATAAATCCTGGTTGCTGTCTCTTTATGAG
GAGTTGTGGCCCGTTGTCAGGCAACGTGGCGTGGTGTGCACTGTGTTTGCTGACGCAACCCCCACTGGTT
GGGGCATTGCCACCACCTGTCAGCTCCTTTCCGGGACTTTCGCTTTCCCCCTCCCTATTGCCACGGCGGA
ACTCATCGCCGCCTGCCTTGCCCGCTGCTGGACAGGGGCTCGGCTGTTGGGCACTGACAATTCCGTGGTG
TTGTCGGGGAAATCATCGTCCTTTCCTTGGCTGCTCGCCTGTGTTGCCACCTGGATTCTGCGCGGGACGT
CCTTCTGCTACGTCCCTTCGGCCCTCAATCCAGCGGACCTTCCTTCCCGCGGCCTGCTGCCGGCTCTGCG
GCCTCTTCCGCGTCTTCGCCTTCGCCCTCAGACGAGTCGGATCTCCCTTTGGGCCGCCTCCCCGCCTGGT
ACCTTTAAGACCAATGACTTACAAGGCAGCTGTAGATCTTAGCCACTTTTTAAAAGAAAAGGGGGGACTG
GAAGGGCTAATTCACTCCCAACGAAGACAAGATCTGCTTTTTGCTTGTACTGGGTCTCTCTGGTTAGACC
AGATCTGAGCCTGGGAGCTCTCTGGCTAACTAGGGAACCCACTGCTTAAGCCTCAATAAAGCTTGCCTTG
AGTGCTTCAAGTAGTGTGTGCCCGTCTGTTGTGTGACTCTGGTAACTAGAGATCCCTCAGACCCTTTTAG
TCAGTGTGGAAAATCTCTAGCAGTAGTAGTTCATGTCATCTTATTATTCAGTATTTATAACTTGCAAAGA
AATGAATATCAGAGAGTGAGAGGAACTTGTTTATTGCAGCTTATAATGGTTACAAATAAAGCAATAGCAT
CACAAATTTCACAAATAAAGCATTTTTTTCACTGCATTCTAGTTGTGGTTTGTCCAAACTCATCAATGTA
TCTTATCATGTCTGGCTCTAGCTATCCCGCCCCTAACTCCGCCCATCCCGCCCCTAACTCCGCCCAGTTC
CGCCCATTCTCCGCCCCATGGCTGACTAATTTTTTTTATTTATGCAGAGGCCGAGGCCGCCTCGGCCTCT
GAGCTATTCCAGAAGTAGTGAGGAGGCTTTTTTGGAGGCCTAGGGACGTACCCAATTCGCCCTATAGTGA
GTCGTATTAGCATGTGAGCAAAAGGCCAGCATAAATCAAAAGAATAGACCGAGATAGGGT
[37 nt withheld, positions 6991-7027]
AAAGAACGTGGACTCCAACGTCAAAGG
[49 nt withheld, positions 7055-7103]
T
[91 nt withheld, positions 7105-7195]
G
[124 nt withheld, positions 7197-7320]
CAGGTGGCACTTTTCGGGGAAATGTGCGCGGAACCCCTATTTGTTTATTTTTCTAAATACATTCAAATAT
GTATCCGCTCATGAGACAATAACCCTGATAAATGCTTCAATAATATTGAAAAAGGAAGAGTCCTGAGGCG
GAAAGAACCAGCTGTGGAATGTGTGTCAGTTAGGGTGTGGAAAGTCCCCAGGCTCCCCAGCAGGCAGAAG
TATGCAAAGCATGCATCTCAATTAGTCAGCAACCATAGTCCCGCCCCTAACTCCGCCCATCCCGCCCCTA
ACTCCGCCCAGTTCCGCCCATTCTCCGCCCCATGGCTGACTAATTTTTTTTATTTATGCAGAGGCCGAGG
CCGCCTCGGCCTCTGAGCTATTCCAGAAGTAGTGAGGAGGCTTTTTTGGAGGCCTAGGCTTTTGCAAAGA
TCGATCAAGAGACAGGATGAGGATCGTTTCGCATGATTGAACAAGATGGATTGCACGCAGGTTCTCCGGC
CGCTTGGGTGGAGAGGCTATTCGGCTATGACTGGGCACAACAGACAATCGGCTGCTCTGATGCCGCCGTG
TTCCGGCTGTCAGCGCAGGGGCGCCCGGTTCTTTTTGTCAAGACCGACCTGTCCGGTGCCCTGAATGAAC
TGCAAGACGAGGCAGCGCGGCTATCGTGGCTGGCCACGACGGGCGTTCCTTGCGCAGCTGTGCTCGACGT
TGTCACTGAAGCGGGAAGGGACTGGCTGCTATTGGGCGAAGTGCCGGGGCAGGATCTCCTGTCATCTCAC
CTTGCTCCTGCCGAGAAAGTATCCATCATGGCTGATGCAATGCGGCGGCTGCATACGCTTGATCCGGCTA
CCTGCCCATTCGACCACCAAGCGAAACATCGCATCGAGCGAGCACGTACTCGGATGGAAGCCGGTCTTGT
CGATCAGGATGATCTGGACGAAGAGCATCAGGGGCTCGCGCCAGCCGAACTGTTCGCCAGGCTCAAGGCG
AGCATGCCCGACGGCGAGGATCTCGTCGTGACCCATGGCGATGCCTGCTTGCCGAATATCATGGTGGAAA
ATGGCCGCTTTTCTGGATTCATCGACTGTGGCCGGCTGGGTGTGGCGGACCGCTATCAGGACATAGCGTT
GGCTACCCGTGATATTGCTGAAGAGCTTGGCGGCGAATGGGCTGACCGCTTCCTCGTGCTTTACGGTATC
GCCGCTCCCGATTCGCAGCGCATCGCCTTCTATCGCCTTCTTGACGAGTTCTTCTGAGCGGGACTCTGGG
GTTCGAAATGACCGACCAAGCGACGCCCAACCTGCCATCACGAGATTTCGATTCCACCGCCGCCTTCTAT
GAAAGGTTGGGCTTCGGAATCGTTTTCCGGGACGCCGGCTGGATGATCCTCCAGCGCGGGGATCTCATGC
TGGAGTTCTTCGCCCACCCTAGGGGGAGGCTAACTGAAACACGGAAGGAGACAATACCGGAAGGAACCCG
CGCTATGACGGCAATAAAAAGACAGAATAAAACGCACGGTGTTGGGTCGTTTGTTCATAAACGCGGGGTT
CGGTCCCAGGGCTGGCACTCTGTCGATACCCCACCGAGACCCCATTGGGGCCAATACGCCCGCGTTTCTT
CCTTTTCCCCACCCCACCCCCCAAGTTCGGGTGAAGGCCCAGGGCTCGCAGCCAACGTCGGGGCGGCAGG
CCCTGCCATAGCCTCAGGTTACTCATATATACTTTAGATTGATTTAAAACTTCATTTTTAATTTAAAAGG
ATCTAGGTGAAGATCCTTTTTGATAATCTCATGACCAAAATCCCTTAACGTGAGTTTTCGTTCCACTGAG
CGTCAGACCCCGTAGAAAAGATCAAAGGATCTTCTTGAGATCCTTTTTTTCTGCGCGTAATCTGCTGCTT
GCAAACAAAAAAACCACCGCTACCAGCGGTGGTTTGTTTGCCGGATCAAGAGCTACCAACTCTTTTTCCG
AAGGTAACTGGCTTCAGCAGAGCGCAGATACCAAATACTGTTCTTCTAGTGTAGCCGTAGTTAGGCCACC
ACTTCAAGAACTCTGTAGCACCGCCTACATACCTCGCTCTGCTAATCCTGTTACCAGTGGCTGCTGCCAG
TGGCGATAAGTCGTGTCTTACCGGGTTGGACTCAAGACGATAGTTACCGGATAAGGCGCAGCGGTCGGGC
TGAACGGGGGGTTCGTGCACACAGCCCAGCTTGGAGCGAACGACCTACACCGAACTGAGATACCTACAGC
GTGAGCTATGAGAAAGCGCCACGCTTCCCGAAGGGAGAAAGGCGGACAGGTATCCGGTAAGCGGCAGGGT
CGGAACAGGAGAGCGCACGAGGGAGCTTCCAGGGGGAAACGCCTGGTATCTTTATAGTCCTGTCGGGTTT
CGCCACCTCTGACTTGAGCGTCGATTTTTGTGATGCTCGTCAGGGGGGCGGAGCCTATGGAAAAACGCCA
GCAACGCGGCCTTTTTACGGTTCCTGGCCTTTTGCTGGCCTTTTGCTCACATGTTCTTTCCTGCGTTATC
CCCTGATTCTGTGGATAACCGTATTACCGCCATGCATTAGTTATTAATAGTAATCAATTACGGGGTCATT
AGTTCATAGCCCATATATGGAGTTCCGCGTTACATAACTTACGGTAAATGGCCCGCCTGGCTGACCGCCC
AACGACCCCCGCCCATTGACGTCAATAATGACGTATGTTCCCATAGTAACGCCAATAGGGACTTTCCATT
GACGTCAATGGGTGGAGTATTTACGGTAAACTGCCCACTTGGCAGTACATCAAGTGTATCATATGCCAAG
TACGCCCCCTATTGACGTCAATGACGGTAAATGGCCCGCCTGGCATTATGCCCAGTACATGACCTTATGG
GACTTTCCTACTTGGCAGTACATCTACGTATTAGTCATCGCTATTACCATGGTGATGCGGTTTTGGCAGT
ACATCAATGGGCGTGGATAGCGGTTTGACTCACGGGGATTTCCAAGTCTCCACCCCATTGACGTCAATGG
GAGTTTGTTTTGGCACCAAAATCAACGGGACTTTCCAAAATGTCGTAACAACTCCGCCCCATTGACGCAA
ATGGGCGGTAGGCGTGTACGGTGGGAGGTCTATATAAGCAGCGCGTTTTGCCTGTACTGGGTCTCTCTGG
TTAGACCAGATCTGAGCCTGGGAGCTCTCTGGCTAACTAGGGAACCCACTGCTTAAGCCTCAATAAAGCT
TGCCTTGAGTGCTTCAAGTAGTGTGTGCCCGTCTGTTGTGTGACTCTGGTAACTAGAGATCCCTCAGACC
CTTTTAGTCAGTGTGGAAAATCTCTAGCAGTGGCGCCCGAACAGGGACTTGAAAGCGAAAGGGAAACCAG
AGGAGCTCTCTCGACGCAGGACTCGGCTTGCTGAAGCGCGCACGGCAAGAGGCGAGGGGCGGCGACTGGT
GAGTACGCCAAAAATTTTGACTAGCGGAGGCTAGAAGGAGAGAGATGGGTGCGAGAGCGTCAGTATTAAG
CGGGGGAGAATTAGATCGCGATGGGAAAAAATTCGGTTAAGGCCAGGGGGAAAGAAAAAATATAAATTAA
AACATATAGTATGGGCAAGCAGGGAGCTAGAACGATTCGCAGTTAATCCTGGCCTGTTAGAAACATCAGA
AGGCTGTAGACAAATACTGGGACAGCTACAACCATCCCTTCAGACAGGATCAGAAGAACTTAGATCATTA
TATAATACAGTAGCAACCCTCTATTGTGTGCATCAAAGGATAGAGATAAAAGACACCAAGGAAGCTTTAG
ACAAGATAGAGGAAGAGCAAAACAAAAGTAAGACCACCGCACAGCAAGCGGCCGGCCGCTGATCTTCAGA
CCTGGAGGAGGAGATATGAGGGACAATTGGAGAAGTGAATTATATAAATATAAAGTAGTAAAAATTGAAC
CATTAGGAGTAGCACCCACCAAGGCAAAGAGAAGAGTGGTGCAGAGAGAAAAAAGAGCAGTGGGAATAGG
AGCTTTGTTCCTTGGGTTCTTGGGAGCAGCAGGAAGCACTATGGGCGCAGCGTCAATGACGCTGACGGTA
CAGGCCAGACAATTATTGTCTGGTATAGTGCAGCAGCAGAACAATTTGCTGAGGGCTATTGAGGCGCAAC
AGCATCTGTTGCAACTCACAGTCTGGGGCATCAAGCAGCTCCAGGCAAGAATCCTGGCTGTGGAAAGATA
CCTAAAGGATCAACAGCTCCTGGGGATTTGGGGTTGCTCTGGAAAACTCATTTGCACCACTGCTGTGCCT
TGGAATGCTAGTTGGAGTAATAAATCTCTGGAACAGATTTGGAATCACACGACCTGGATGGAGTGGGACA
GAGAAATTAACAATTACACAAGCTTAATACACTCCTTAATTGAAGAATCGCAAAACCAGCAAGAAAAGAA
TGAACAAGAATTATTGGAATTAGATAAATGGGCAAGTTTGTGGAATTGGTTTAACATAACAAATTGGCTG
TGGTATATAAAATTATTCATAATGATAGTAGGAGGCTTGGTAGGTTTAAGAATAGTTTTTGCTGTACTTT
CTATAGTGAATAGAGTTAGGCAGGGATATTCACCATTATCGTTTCAGACCCACCTCCCAACCCCGAGGGG
ACCCGACAGGCCCGAAGGAATAGAAGAAGAAGGTGGAGAGAGAGACAGAGACAGATCCATTCGATTAGTG
AACGGATCGGCACTGCGTGCGCCAATTCTGCAGACAAATGGCAGTATTCATCCACAATTTTAAAAGAAAA
GGGGGGATTGGGGGGTACAGTGCAGGGGAAAGAATAGTAGACATAATAGCAACAGACATACAAACTAAAG
AATTACAAAAACAAATTACAAAAATTCAAAATTTTCGGGTTTATTACAGGGACAGCAGAGATCCAGTTTG
GTTAGTACCGGGCCCGCTCTAGCCCTAGATTTAACCCAACAGAAGGCTCGACGCGTGTCGACATTGATTA
TTGACTAGTTATTAATAGTAATCAATTACGGGGTCATTAGTTCATAGCCCATATATGGAGTTCCGCGTTA
CATAACTTACGGTAAATGGCCCGCCTGGCTGACCGCCCAACGACCCCCGCCCATTGACGTCAATAATGAC
GTATGTTCCCATAGTAACGCCAATAGGGACTTTCCATTGACGTCAATGGGTGGAGTATTTACGGTAAACT
GCCCACTTGGCAGTACATCAAGTGTATCATATGCCAAGTACGCCCCCTATTGACGTCAATGACGGTAAAT
GGCCCGCCTGGCATTATGCCCAGTACATGACCTTATGGGACTTTCCTACTTGGCAGTACATCTACGTATT
AGTCATCGCTATTACCATGGTCGAGGTGAGCCCCACGTTCTGCTTCACTCTCCCCATCTCCCCCCCCTCC
CCACCCCCAATTTTGTATTTATTTATTTTTTAATTATTTTGTGCAGCGATGGGGGCGGGGGGGGGGGGGG
NCGCGCGCCAGGCGGGGCGGGGSGGGGSGRGGGGSGGGGSGGGGCGAGGCGGAGAGGTGCGGCGGCAGCC
AATCAGAGCGGCGCGCTCCGAAAGTTTCCTTTTATGGCGAGGCGGCGGCGGCGGCGGCCCTATAAAAAGC
GAAGCGCGCGGCGGGCGGGAGTCGCTGCGCGCTGCCTTCGCCCCGTGCCCCGCTCCGCCGCCGCCTCGCG
CCGCCCGCCCCGGCTCTGACTGACCGCGTTACTCCCACAGGTGAGCGGGCGGGACGGCCCTTCTCCTCCG
GGCTGTAATTAGCGCTTGGTTTAATGACGGCTTGTTTCTTTTCTGTGGCTGCGTGAAAGCCTTGAGGGGC
TCCGGGAGGGCCCTTTGTGCGGGGGGAGCGGCTCGGGGGGTGCGTGCGTGTGTGTGTGCGTGGGGAGCGC
CGCGTGCGGCTCCGCGCTGCCCGGCGGCTGTGAGCGCTGCGGGCGCGGCGCGGGGCTTTGTGCGCTCCGC
AGTGTGCGCGAGGGGAGCGCGGCCGGGGGCGGTGCCCCGCGGTGCGGGGGGGGCTGCGAGGGGAACAAAG
GCTGCGTGCGGGGTGTGTGCGTGGGGGGGTGAGCAGGGGGTGTGGGCGCGTCGGTCGGGCTGCAACCCCC
CCTGCACCCCCCTCCCCGAGTTGCTGAGCACGGCCCGGCTTCGGGTGCGGGGCTCCGTACGGGGCGTGGC
GCGGGGCTCGCCGTGCCGGGCGGGGGGTGGCGGCAGGTGGGGGTGCCGGGCGGGGCGGGGCCGCCTCGGG
CCGGGGAGGGCTCGGGGGAGGGGCGCGGCGGCCCCCGGAGCGCCGGCGGCTGTCGAGGCGCGGCGAGCCG
CAGCCATTGCCTTTTATGGTAATCGTGCGAGAGGGCGCAGGGACTTCCTTTGTCCCAAATCTGTGCGGAG
CCGAAATCTGGGAGGCGCCGCCGCACCCCCTCTAGCGGGCGCGGGGCGAAGCGGTGCGGCGCCGGCAGGA
AGGAAATGGGCGGGGAGGGCCTTCGTGCGTCGCCGCGCCGCCGTCCCCTTCTCCCTCTCCAGCCTCGGGG
CTGTCCGCGGGGGGACGGCTGCCTTCGGGGGGGACGGGGCAGGGCGGGGTTCGGCTTCTGGCGTGTGACC
GGCGGCTCTAGAGCCTCTGCTAACCATGTTCATGCCTTCTTCTTTTTCCTACAGCTCCTGGGCAACGTGC
TGGTTATTGTGGTTTAAAC
Features (pLannotate 1.2.2; 32 found; start..end, strand, type, name):
     23..1411    +  CDS            MEF2C: MEF2C_HUMAN - Experimental evidence at protein level: Swiss-Prot protein existence level 1. Transcription activator which binds specifically to the MEF2 element present in the regulatory regions of many muscle-specific genes. Controls cardiac morphogenesis and myogenesis, and is also involved in vascular development. Enhances transcriptional activation mediated by SOX18. Plays an essential role in hippocampal-dependent learning and memory by suppressing the number of excitatory synapses and thus regulating basal and evoked synaptic transmission. Crucial for normal neuronal development, distrib
   1490..2815    +  CDS            GATA4: GATA4_HUMAN - Experimental evidence at protein level: Swiss-Prot protein existence level 1. Transcriptional activator that binds to the consensus sequence 5'-AGATAG-3' and plays a key role in cardiac development and function (PubMed:24000169, PubMed:27984724). In cooperation with TBX5, it binds to cardiac super-enhancers and promotes cardiomyocyte gene expression, while it downregulates endocardial and endothelial gene expression (PubMed:27984724). Involved in bone morphogenetic protein (BMP)-mediated induction of cardiac-specific gene expression. Binds to BMP response element (BMPRE) DNA sequ
   2831..2883    +  CDS            T2A (fragment): 2A peptide from Thosea asigna virus capsid protein Eukaryotic ribosomes fail to insert a peptide bond between the Gly and Pro residues, yielding separate polypeptides.
   2891..4444    +  CDS            TBX5: TBX5_HUMAN - Experimental evidence at protein level: Swiss-Prot protein existence level 1. DNA-binding protein that regulates the transcription of several genes and is involved in heart development and limb pattern formation (PubMed:25725155, PubMed:25963046, PubMed:29174768, PubMed:26917986, PubMed:27035640, PubMed:8988164). Binds to the core DNA motif of NPPA promoter (PubMed:26926761). From Homo sapiens (Human).
   4512..4723    +  promoter       EF-1α core promoter: core promoter for human elongation factor EF-1α
   4736..5004    +  LTR            5' LTR (truncated): truncated 5' long terminal repeat (LTR) from human T-cell leukemia virus (HTLV) type 1
   5031..5630    +  CDS            PuroR: puromycin N-acetyltransferase; pac from Streptomyces alboniger; confers resistance to puromycin
   5637..6225    +  misc_feature   WPRE: woodchuck hepatitis virus posttranscriptional regulatory element
   6278..6297    +  misc_feature   cPPT/CTS (fragment): central polypurine tract and central termination sequence of HIV-1
   6299..6532    +  LTR            3' LTR (ΔU3): self-inactivating 3' long terminal repeat (LTR) from HIV-1
   6604..6725    +  polyA_signal   SV40 poly(A) signal: SV40 polyadenylation signal
   6765..6900    +  rep_origin     SV40 ori: SV40 origin of replication
   6921..6939    -  promoter       T7 promoter: promoter for bacteriophage T7 RNA polymerase
   6962..7320    -  rep_origin     f1 ori (sequence partly withheld): f1 bacteriophage origin of replication; arrow indicates direction of (+) strand synthesis
   7347..7451    +  promoter       AmpR promoter: bla
   7520..7730    +  promoter       SV40 promoter: SV40 early promoter
   7773..8567    +  CDS            NeoR/KanR: aminoglycoside phosphotransferase from Tn5; aph(3')-II (or nptII); confers resistance to neomycin, kanamycin, and G418 (Geneticin®)
   8588..8740    +  CDS            ble (fragment): BLE_KLEPN - Experimental evidence at protein level: Swiss-Prot protein existence level 1. Binding protein with a strong affinity to the bleomycin family of antibiotics. Binds to CL990; an antimitotic-antibiotic compound. From Klebsiella pneumoniae.
   8799..8846    +  polyA_signal   HSV TK poly(A) signal: herpes simplex virus thymidine kinase polyadenylation signal (Cole and Stacy, 1985)
   9175..9763    +  rep_origin     ori: high-copy-number ColE1/pMB1/pBR322/pUC origin of replication
   9938..10241   +  enhancer       CMV enhancer: human cytomegalovirus immediate early enhancer
  10242..10441   +  promoter       CMV promoter: human cytomegalovirus (CMV) immediate early promoter
  10459..10639   +  LTR            5' LTR (truncated): truncated 5' long terminal repeat (LTR) from HIV-1
  10686..10811   +  misc_feature   HIV-1 Ψ: packaging signal of human immunodeficiency virus type 1
  10795..11133   +  CDS            HIV-1 gag (fragment): gag protein from human immunodeficiency virus 1; gag
  11308..11541   +  misc_feature   RRE: The Rev response element (RRE) of HIV-1 allows for Rev-dependent mRNA export from the nucleus to the cytoplasm.
  11918..12018   +  CDS            Rev (fragment): human immunodeficiency virus 1 (HIV-1) Rev protein; rev; enhances nuclear export of unspliced and incompletely spliced viral mRNAs
  12068..12185   +  misc_feature   cPPT/CTS: central polypurine tract and central termination sequence of HIV-1
  12251..12268   +  ncRNA          5' miR-30a (fragment): sequence upstream of the 71-nt precursor of the human miR-30a microRNA (Zeng et al., 2002) miRNA
  12280..12659   +  enhancer       CMV enhancer: human cytomegalovirus immediate early enhancer
  12661..12937   +  promoter       chicken β-actin promoter: No description available
  12938..13954   +  intron         chimeric intron: chimera between introns from chicken β-actin and rabbit β-globin
