[The description below was written by a language model from this plasmid's Addgene catalogue record and pLannotate feature annotations shown in this document.]
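Description:
pLL3.7-CAG-hMGT-Ef1a-puro is a third-generation-style, self-inactivating HIV-1 lentiviral transfer vector built on the pLL3.7 backbone, about 14 kb in size, designed to deliver the three human cardiac transcription factors used in direct cardiac reprogramming. In bacteria it replicates from a high-copy ColE1/pUC origin and is selected with kanamycin through a Tn5 NeoR/KanR gene. This gene sits behind both a bacterial (bla) promoter and an SV40 early promoter, and is followed by an HSV TK polyadenylation signal. An f1 origin and an SV40 origin are also present. The viral genome is transcribed in packaging cells from a CMV enhancer/promoter fused to a truncated 5' LTR. It carries the Ψ packaging signal with a partial gag sequence, the RRE for Rev-dependent nuclear export, a cPPT/CTS element, a WPRE and a ΔU3 3' LTR followed by an SV40 poly(A) signal.

The payload is driven by a CAG promoter (CMV enhancer, chicken β-actin promoter and chimeric intron). This directs a single polycistronic transcript encoding human MEF2C, GATA4 and TBX5 in that order. A T2A peptide is annotated between GATA4 and TBX5. The short gap between MEF2C and GATA4 probably holds another 2A-type linker, but the feature table does not annotate one. Ribosomal skipping at such sites yields separate proteins from one open reading frame, which fixes the order of the factors and keeps their relative expression consistent. Downstream, a second cassette uses the EF-1α core promoter joined to an HTLV-1 LTR fragment to express puromycin N-acetyltransferase, so that transduced cells can be selected with puromycin. The stated use is lentiviral expression for human direct cardiac reprogramming.
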