Addgene plasmid #172395: pLL3.7-CAG-hMGT-Ef1a-puro
Purpose: Lentiviral expression vector for human direct cardiac reprogramming
Depositing lab: Li Qian. Depositing organization: University of North Carolina at Chapel Hill. Publication: An Optimized Protocol for Human Direct Cardiac Reprogramming. Garbutt TA, Zhou Y, Keepers B, Liu J, Qian L. STAR Protoc. 2020 Jun 19;1(1). doi: 10.1016/j.xpro.2019.100010. Epub 2020 Jun 3. PubMed 32728671.
Backbone
  Vector backbone: pll3.7
  Vector type: Lentiviral
Growth in bacteria
  Bacterial resistance: Kanamycin, 50 μg/mL
  Growth temperature: 37°C
  Growth strain: NEB Stable
  Copy number: High Copy
Gene/Insert
  Gene/Insert name: Mef2c, Gata4, Tbx5
  Species: H. sapiens (human)
  Entrez Gene: MEF2C (a.k.a. C5DELq14.3, DEL5q14.3, NEDHSIL); GATA4 (a.k.a. ASD2, TACHD, TOF, VSD1); TBX5 (a.k.a. HOS)
  Cloning method: Unknown
Terms and licenses: Academic/Nonprofit Terms; Industry Terms: Not Available to Industry
How to cite: pLL3.7-CAG-hMGT-Ef1a-puro was a gift from Li Qian (Addgene plasmid # 172395 ; http://n2t.net/addgene:172395 ; RRID:Addgene_172395)
